>Addgene plasmid #60873 | CIP2Aprom285bp-pGL4.10Luc | depositor partial sequence | sequence record 102841 | pGL4.10Luc backbone
GGCCTAACTGGCCGGTACCTGAGCTCGCTAGCCTCGAGGATATCAAGATCTGGCCTCGGCGGCCAAGCTT
GGCAATCCGGTACTGTTGGTAAAGCCACCATGGAAGATGCCAAAAACATTAAGAAGGGCCCAGCGCCATT
CTACCCACTCGAAGACGGGACCGCCGGCGAGCAGCTGCACAAAGCCATGAAGCGCTACGCCCTGGTGCCC
GGCACCATCGCCTTTACCGACGCACATATCGAGGTGGACATTACCTACGCCGAGTACTTCGAGATGAGCG
TTCGGCTGGCAGAAGCTATGAAGCGCTATGGGCTGAATACAAACCATCGGATCGTGGTGTGCAGCGAGAA
TAGCTTGCAGTTCTTCATGCCCGTGTTGGGTGCCCTGTTCATCGGTGTGGCTGTGGCCCCAGCTAACGAC
ATCTACAACGAGCGCGAGCTGCTGAACAGCATGGGCATCAGCCAGCCCACCGTCGTATTCGTGAGCAAGA
AAGGGCTGCAAAAGATCCTCAACGTGCAAAAGAAGCTACCGATCATACAAAAGATCATCATCATGGATAG
CAAGACCGACTACCAGGGCTTCCAAAGCATGTACACCTTCGTGACTTCCCATTTGCCACCCGGCTTCAAC
GAGTACGACTTCGTGCCCGAGAGCTTCGACCGGGACAAAACCATCGCCCTGATCATGAACAGTAGTGGCA
GTACCGGATTGCCCAAGGGCGTAGCCCTACCGCACCGCACCGCTTGTGTCCGATTCAGTCATGCCCGCGA
CCCCATCTTCGGCAACCAGATCATCCCCGACACCGCTATCCTCAGCGTGGTGCCATTTCACCACGGCTTC
GGCATGTTCACCACGCTGGGCTACTTGATCTGCGGCTTTCGGGTCGTGCTCATGTACCGCTTCGAGGAGG
AGCTATTCTTGCGCAGCTTGCAAGACTATAAGATTCAATCTGCCCTGCTGGTGCCCACACTATTTAGCTT
CTTCGCTAAGAGCACTCTCATCGACAAGTACGACCTAAGCAACTTGCACGAGATCGCCAGCGGCGGGGCG
CCGCTCAGCAAGGAGGTAGGTGAGGCCGTGGCCAAACGCTTCCACCTACCAGGCATCCGCCAGGGCTACG
GCCTGACAGAAACAACCAGCGCCATTCTGATCACCCCCGAAGGGGACGACAAGCCTGGCGCAGTAGGCAA
GGTGGTGCCCTTCTTCGAGGCTAAGGTGGTGGACTTGGACACCGGTAAGACACTGGGTGTGAACCAGCGC
GGCGAGCTGTGCGTCCGTGGCCCCATGATCATGAGCGGCTACGTTAACAACCCCGAGGCTACAAACGCTC
TCATCGACAAGGACGGCTGGCTGCACAGCGGCGACATCGCCTACTGGGACGAGGACGAGCACTTCTTCAT
CGTGGACCGGCTGAAGAGCCTGATCAAATACAAGGGCTACCAGGTAGCCCCAGCCGAACTGGAGAGCATC
CTGCTGCAACACCCCAACATCTTCGACGCCGGGGTCGCCGGCCTGCCCGACGACGATGCCGGCGAGCTGC
CCGCCGCAGTCGTCGTGCTGGAACACGGTAAAACCATGACCGAGAAGGAGATCGTGGACTATGTGGCCAG
CCAGGTTACAACCGCCAAGAAGCTGCGCGGTGGTGTTGTGTTCGTGGACGAGGTGCCTAAAGGACTGACC
GGCAAGTTGGACGCCCGCAAGATCCGCGAGATTCTCATTAAGGCCAAGAAGGGCGGCAAGATCGCCGTGT
AATAATTCTAGAGTCGGGGCGGCCGGCCGCTTCGAGCAGACATGATAAGATACATTGATGAGTTTGGACA
AACCACAACTAGAATGCAGTGAAAAAAATGCTTTATTTGTGAAATTTGTGATGCTATTGCTTTATTTGTA
ACCATTATAAGCTGCAATAAACAAGTTAACAACAACAATTGCATTCATTTTATGTTTCAGGTTCAGGGGG
AGGTGTGGGAGGTTTTTTAAAGCAAGTAAAACCTCTACAAATGTGGTAAAATCGATAAGGATCCGTCGAC
CGATGCCCTTGAGAGCCTTCAACCCAGTCAGCTCCTTCCGGTGGGCGCGGGGCATGACTATCGTCGCCGC
ACTTATGACTGTCTTCTTTATCATGCAACTCGTAGGACAGGTGCCGGCAGCGCTCTTCCGCTTCCTCGCT
CACTGACTCGCTGCGCTCGGTCGTTCGGCTGCGGCGAGCGGTATCAGCTCACTCAAAGGCGGTAATACGG
TTATCCACAGAATCAGGGGATAACGCAGGAAAGAACATGTGAGCAAAAGGCCAGCAAAAGGCCAGGAACC
GTAAAAAGGCCGCGTTGCTGGCGTTTTTCCATAGGCTCCGCCCCCCTGACGAGCATCACAAAAATCGACG
CTCAAGTCAGAGGTGGCGAAACCCGACAGGACTATAAAGATACCAGGCGTTTCCCCCTGGAAGCTCCCTC
GTGCGCTCTCCTGTTCCGACCCTGCCGCTTACCGGATACCTGTCCGCCTTTCTCCCTTCGGGAAGCGTGG
CGCTTTCTCATAGCTCACGCTGTAGGTATCTCAGTTCGGTGTAGGTCGTTCGCTCCAAGCTGGGCTGTGT
GCACGAACCCCCCGTTCAGCCCGACCGCTGCGCCTTATCCGGTAACTATCGTCTTGAGTCCAACCCGGTA
AGACACGACTTATCGCCACTGGCAGCAGCCACTGGTAACAGGATTAGCAGAGCGAGGTATGTAGGCGGTG
CTACAGAGTTCTTGAAGTGGTGGCCTAACTACGGCTACACTAGAAGAACAGTATTTGGTATCTGCGCTCT
GCTGAAGCCAGTTACCTTCGGAAAAAGAGTTGGTAGCTCTTGATCCGGCAAACAAACCACCGCTGGTAGC
GGTGGTTTTTTTGTTTGCAAGCAGCAGATTACGCGCAGAAAAAAAGGATCTCAAGAAGATCCTTTGATCT
TTTCTACGGGGTCTGACGCTCAGTGGAACGAAAACTCACGTTAAGGGATTTTGGTCATGAGATTATCAAA
AAGGATCTTCACCTAGATCCTTTTAAATTAAAAATGAAGTTTTAAATCAATCTAAAGTATATATGAGTAA
ACTTGGTCTGACAGCGGCCGCAAATGCTAAACCACTGCAGTGGTTACCAGTGCTTGATCAGTGAGGCACC
GATCTCAGCGATCTGCCTATTTCGTTCGTCCATAGTGGCCTGACTCCCCGTCGTGTAGATCACTACGATT
CGTGAGGGCTTACCATCAGGCCCCAGCGCAGCAATGATGCCGCGAGAGCCGCGTTCACCGGCCCCCGATT
TGTCAGCAATGAACCAGCCAGCAGGGAGGGCCGAGCGAAGAAGTGGTCCTGCTACTTTGTCCGCCTCCAT
CCAGTCTATGAGCTGCTGTCGTGATGCTAGAGTAAGAAGTTCGCCAGTGAGTAGTTTCCGAAGAGTTGTG
GCCATTGCTACTGGCATCGTGGTATCACGCTCGTCGTTCGGTATGGCTTCGTTCAACTCTGGTTCCCAGC
GGTCAAGCCGGGTCACATGATCACCCATATTATGAAGAAATGCAGTCAGCTCCTTAGGGCCTCCGATCGT
TGTCAGAAGTAAGTTGGCCGCGGTGTTGTCGCTCATGGTAATGGCAGCACTACACAATTCTCTTACCGTC
ATGCCATCCGTAAGATGCTTTTCCGTGACCGGCGAGTACTCAACCAAGTCGTTTTGTGAGTAGTGTATAC
GGCGACCAAGCTGCTCTTGCCCGGCGTCTATACGGGACAACACCGCGCCACATAGCAGTACTTTGAAAGT
GCTCATCATCGGGAATCGTTCTTCGGGGCGGAAAGACTCAAGGATCTTGCCGCTATTGAGATCCAGTTCG
ATATAGCCCACTCTTGCACCCAGTTGATCTTCAGCATCTTTTACTTTCACCAGCGTTTCGGGGTGTGCAA
AAACAGGCAAGCAAAATGCCGCAAAGAAGGGAATGAGTGCGACACGAAAATGTTGGATGCTCATACTCGT
CCTTTTTCAATATTATTGAAGCATTTATCAGGGTTACTAGTACGTCTCTCAAGGATAAGTAAGTAATATT
AAGGTACGGGAGGTATTGGACAGGCCGCAATAAAATATCTTTATTTTCATTACATCTGTGTGTTGGTTTT
TTGTGTGAATCGATAGTACTAACATACGCTCTCCATCAAAACAAAACGAAACAAAACAAACTAGCAAAAT
AGGCTGTCCCCAGTGCAAGTGCAGGTGCCAGAACATTTCTCT
