>Addgene plasmid #60873 | CIP2Aprom285bp-pGL4.10Luc | addgene partial sequence | sequence record 137968 | RVprimer3 5'-CTAGCAAAATAGGCTGTCCC-3'
CATTTCTCTGGCCTAACTGGCCGCCTCTCCCGAGAAATCGCGAGATTTCTCGCCTTCACGGGATCTCAGG
CCGAAACCTCGCGGCCTCTCAGACGAGGGTGGGTTAGCGGGGGCAGCTCCCAACCCCCGTCCTGGACCCA
CAAATCACCTCGACCCCTGGCCCACCCCGGCCGTCACCGAGAACGGTCCCCTAGGGTGCCTAGGGACTTC
CGGAGCCCGACCGGATCCGGAAGCTTCTGAGAGCAAGGGGGTGGGGCCGAAAATCAAAAAAAGCGCGGCG
AAAGCTAAAGGCCGGCGCACGCTGGGCGGTGGTGGTCCCTAAGCCGGGCCGCGGCCGGTGCAATGGACTC
CACTGCCTGCTTGAAGTCCTTGCTCCTGACTGTCAGTCAGTACAAAGCCGTGAAGTCAGAGGCGAACGCC
ACTCAGCTTTTGCGGCACTTGGAGGTAATTTCTGGAAGATCTGGCCTCGGCGGCCAAGCTTGGCAATCCG
GTACTGTTGGTAAAGCCACCATGGAAGATGCCAAAAACATTAAGAAGGGCCCAGCGCCATTCTACCCACT
CGAAGACGGGACCGCCGGCGAGCAGCTGCACAAAGCCATGAAGCGCTACGCCCTGGTGCCCGGCACCATC
GCCTTTACCGACGCACATATCGAGGTGGACATTACCTACGCCGAGTACTTCGAGATGAGCGTTCGGCTGG
CAGAAGCTATGAAGCGCTATGGGCTGAATACAAACCATCGGATCGTGGTGTGCAGCGAGAATAGCTTGCA
GTTCTTCATGCCCGTGTTGGGTGCCCTGTTCATCGGTGTGGCTGTGGCCCCAGCTAACGACATCTACAAC
GAGCGCGAGCTGCTGAACAGCATGGGCATCAGCCAGCCCACCGTCGTATTCGTGAGCAAGAAAGGGCTGC
AAAAGATCCTCAACGTGCAAAAGAAGCTACCGATCATACAAAAGATCATCATCATGGATAGCAAGACCGA
CTACCAGGGCTTCCAAAGCATGTA
