[The description below was written by a language model from this plasmid's Addgene catalogue record.]
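Description:
CIP2Aprom285bp-pGL4.10Luc is a firefly luciferase reporter plasmid built on the promoterless pGL4.10(luc2) backbone, a 4242 bp vector designed so that reporter expression depends entirely on whatever regulatory sequence is cloned upstream of the luc2 coding region. It is propagated in E. coli as a high-copy plasmid under ampicillin selection. No feature table accompanies the record, so the exact cloning sites, orientation of the insert and positions of backbone elements are not stated.

The insert is a 285 bp fragment of the human CIP2A promoter (CIP2A, also known as KIAA1524 or p90, encodes the cancerous inhibitor of protein phosphatase 2A). Placed ahead of luc2, this fragment is the only element driving luciferase transcription, so light output after transfection into mammalian cells serves as a readout of the activity of this minimal promoter region. According to the depositor's comments, the plasmid belongs to a series of promoter constructs of different lengths generated with a commercial nested-deletion kit, an approach used to map which stretches of a promoter are needed for activity. The associated study concerns ETS1- and MEK1/2-dependent overexpression of CIP2A in human cancer cells, so the construct is suited to comparing promoter truncations and testing how signalling pathways or transcription factors influence CIP2A transcription.

The record notes some discrepancies between the repository's quality-control sequencing and the depositor's reference sequence. The depositor states that these do not affect plasmid function.
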