Addgene plasmid #60873: CIP2Aprom285bp-pGL4.10Luc
Purpose: Luc reporter driven by 285 bp of the CIP2A promoter
Depositing lab: Jukka Westermarck. Depositing organization: University of Turku. Publication: ETS1 mediates MEK1/2-dependent overexpression of cancerous inhibitor of protein phosphatase 2A (CIP2A) in human cancer cells. Khanna A, Okkeri J, Bilgen T, Tiirikka T, Vihinen M, Visakorpi T, Westermarck J. PLoS One. 2011 Mar 22;6(3):e17979. doi: 10.1371/journal.pone.0017979. PubMed 21445343.
Backbone
  Vector backbone: pGL4.10(luc2)
  Backbone manufacturer: Promega
  Backbone size w/o insert (bp): 4242
  Vector type: Luciferase ; Promoterless
Growth in bacteria
  Bacterial resistance: Ampicillin, 100 μg/mL
  Growth temperature: 37°C
  Growth strain: DH5alpha
  Copy number: High Copy
Gene/Insert
  Gene/Insert name: 285 bp promoter fragment of Cancerous Inhibitor of PP2A2 (alt name: 285 bp CIP2A promoter)
  Species: H. sapiens (human)
  Insert size (bp): 285
  Entrez Gene: CIP2A (a.k.a. KIAA1524, NOCIVA, p90)
Terms and licenses: Academic/Nonprofit Terms; Industry Terms: Not Available to Industry
Depositor comments: Then various length luciferase promoter constructs were created using the Deletion Kit for Kilo-Sequencing (Takara Bio Inc., Japan) as per the manufacturer’s instructions. Please note that there are some discrepancies between Addgene's quality control sequences and the depositor's sequence. The depositor noted that these discrepancies do NOT affect plasmid function.
How to cite: CIP2Aprom285bp-pGL4.10Luc was a gift from Jukka Westermarck (Addgene plasmid # 60873 ; http://n2t.net/addgene:60873 ; RRID:Addgene_60873)
